Addgene plasmid #81656: pDONR223_KRAS_p.E62K
Purpose: Gateway Donor vector containing KRAS, part of the Target Accelerator Plasmid Collection.
Depositing lab: Jesse Boehm & William Hahn & David Root. Depositing organization: Broad Institute. Publication: Systematic Functional Interrogation of Rare Cancer Variants Identifies Oncogenic Alleles. Kim E, Ilic N, Shrestha Y, Zou L, Kamburov A, Zhu C, Yang X, Lubonja R, Tran N, Nguyen C, Lawrence MS, Piccioni F, Bagul M, Doench JG, Chouinard CR, Wu X, Hogstrom L, Natoli T, Tamayo P, Horn H, Corsello SM, Lage K, Root DE, Subramanian A, Golub TR, Getz G, Boehm JS, Hahn WC. Cancer Discov. 2016 Jul;6(7):714-26. doi: 10.1158/2159-8290.CD-16-0160. Epub 2016 May 4. PubMed 27147599.
Backbone
  Vector backbone: pDONR223
  Backbone manufacturer: Invitrogen
  Backbone size w/o insert (bp): 2790
  Vector type: Gateway Entry vector
Growth in bacteria
  Bacterial resistance: Spectinomycin, 50 μg/mL
  Growth temperature: 37°C
  Growth strain: DH5alpha
  Copy number: High Copy
Gene/Insert
  Gene/Insert name: KRAS (alt name: NM_004985.4)
  Species: H. sapiens (human)
  Mutation: E62K
  Entrez Gene: KRAS (a.k.a. 'C-K-RAS, C-K-RAS, CFC2, K-RAS2A, K-RAS2B, K-RAS4A, K-RAS4B, K-Ras, K-Ras 2, KI-RAS, KRAS1, KRAS2, NS, NS3, OES, RALD, RASK2, c-Ki-ras, c-Ki-ras2)
  Promoter: None
  Cloning method: Gateway Cloning
  Sequencing primers: 5′ M13pUC-fwd; 3′ M13-Rev
Terms and licenses: Academic/Nonprofit Terms; Industry Terms: Not Available to Industry
Depositor comments: Closed state: stop codon immediately follows insert
How to cite: pDONR223_KRAS_p.E62K was a gift from Jesse Boehm & William Hahn & David Root (Addgene plasmid # 81656 ; http://n2t.net/addgene:81656 ; RRID:Addgene_81656)
