[The description below was written by a language model from this plasmid's Addgene catalogue record and pLannotate feature annotations shown in this document.]
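Description:
pDONR223_KRAS_p.E62K is a Gateway entry clone built on the Invitrogen pDONR223 backbone, carrying the human KRAS open reading frame (reference transcript NM_004985.4) with the E62K missense substitution. It is a bacterial shuttle and storage plasmid rather than an expression vector. The record lists no promoter for the insert, and the only nearby promoter, a T7 promoter just outside the downstream recombination site, points toward the antisense strand of the ORF. The plasmid replicates at high copy in E. coli from a ColE1/pUC-type origin. It is selected with spectinomycin through the aadA (SmR) aminoglycoside adenylyltransferase gene, which lies downstream of a fragment of the class 1 integron Pc promoter and a short remnant of a gentamicin resistance gene.

In the 3,360 nt sequenced record, the K-Ras coding sequence is flanked on each side by attL recombination sites. The annotation software labels both as attL3, although the two sites of an entry clone would normally be a distinct pair. These sites allow the ORF to be moved by an LR Clonase reaction into any compatible destination vector, which then supplies the promoter, tags and selection needed for the target host. The depositor notes that the clone is in the "closed" configuration, with a stop codon immediately after the insert, so it yields native or N-terminally tagged protein but cannot be used for C-terminal fusions. The rrnB T1 and T2 terminators upstream of the cassette insulate it from read-through transcription, and small lacI and lacZα fragments are backbone leftovers. The plasmid belongs to the Target Accelerator Plasmid Collection, a set of cancer-associated alleles assembled for systematic functional testing of rare variants for oncogenic activity.
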