Features (pLannotate 1.2.2; 12 found; start..end, strand, type, name):
     13..601     +  rep_origin     ori: high-copy-number ColE1/pMB1/pBR322/pUC origin of replication
    784..876     +  CDS            lacI (fragment): lac repressor; lacI; The lac repressor binds to the lac operator to inhibit transcription in E. coli. This inhibition can be relieved by adding lactose or isopropyl-β-D-thiogalactopyranoside (IPTG).
    931..958     -  terminator     rrnB T2 terminator: transcription terminator T2 from the E. coli rrnB gene
   1090..1133    +  terminator     rrnB T1 terminator: Escherichia coli rrnB; transcription terminator T1 from the E. coli rrnB gene
   1180..1216    -  CDS            lacZα (fragment): LacZα fragment of β-galactosidase; lacZ fragment
   1233..1328    +  protein_bind   attL3: mutant version of attL; recombination site for the Gateway® LR reaction LR Clonase™
   1334..1898    +  CDS            K-Ras (fragment): human small GTPase proto-oncoprotein
   1905..2000    -  protein_bind   attL3: mutant version of attL; recombination site for the Gateway® LR reaction LR Clonase™
   2019..2037    -  promoter       T7 promoter: promoter for bacteriophage T7 RNA polymerase
   2227..2250    +  promoter       Pc promoter (fragment): intI1 (promoter lies within the coding sequence); class 1 integron promoter
   2426..2482    +  CDS            GmR (fragment): gentamycin acetyltransferase; aacC1; confers resistance to gentamycin
   2489..3280    +  CDS            SmR: aminoglycoside adenylyltransferase (Murphy, 1985); aadA; confers resistance to spectinomycin and streptomycin
>Addgene plasmid #81656 | pDONR223_KRAS_p.E62K | addgene full sequence | sequence record 166485 | Addgene NGS Result
CAAAGGATCTTCTTGAGATCCTTTTTTTCTGCGCGTAATCTGCTGCTTGCAAACAAAAAAACCACCGCTA
CCAGCGGTGGTTTGTTTGCCGGATCAAGAGCTACCAACTCTTTTTCCGAAGGTAACTGGCTTCAGCAGAG
CGCAGATACCAAATACTGTTCTTCTAGTGTAGCCGTAGTTAGGCCACCACTTCAAGAACTCTGTAGCACC
GCCTACATACCTCGCTCTGCTAATCCTGTTACCAGTGGCTGCTGCCAGTGGCGATAAGTCGTGTCTTACC
GGGTTGGACTCAAGACGATAGTTACCGGATAAGGCGCAGCGGTCGGGCTGAACGGGGGGTTCGTGCACAC
AGCCCAGCTTGGAGCGAACGACCTACACCGAACTGAGATACCTACAGCGTGAGCTATGAGAAAGCGCCAC
GCTTCCCGAAGGGAGAAAGGCGGACAGGTATCCGGTAAGCGGCAGGGTCGGAACAGGAGAGCGCACGAGG
GAGCTTCCAGGGGGAAACGCCTGGTATCTTTATAGTCCTGTCGGGTTTCGCCACCTCTGACTTGAGCGTC
GATTTTTGTGATGCTCGTCAGGGGGGCGGAGCCTATGGAAAAACGCCAGCAACGCGGCCTTTTTACGGTT
CCTGGCCTTTTGCTGGCCTTTTGCTCACATGTTCTTTCCTGCGTTATCCCCTGATTCTGTGGATAACCGT
ATTACCGCCTTTGAGTGAGCTGATACCGCTCGCCGCAGCCGAACGACCGAGCGCAGCGAGTCAGTGAGCG
AGGAAGCGGAAGAGCGCCCAATACGCAAACCGCCTCTCCCCGCGCGTTGGCCGATTCATTAATGCAGCTG
GCACGACAGGTTTCCCGACTGGAAAGCGGGCAGTGAGCGCAACGCAATTAATACGCGTACCGCTAGCCAG
GAAGAGTTTGTAGAAACGCAAAAAGGCCATCCGTCAGGATGGCCTTCTGCTTAGTTTGATGCCTGGCAGT
TTATGGCGGGCGTCCTGCCCGCCACCCTCCGGGCCGTTGCTTCACAACGTTCAAATCCGCTCCCGGCGGA
TTTGTCCTACTCAGGAGAGCGTTCACCGACAAACAACAGATAAAACGAAAGGCCCAGTCTTCCGACTGAG
CCTTTCGTTTTATTTGATGCCTGGCAGTTCCCTACTCTCGCGTTAACGCTAGCATGGATGTTTTCCCAGT
CACGACGTTGTAAAACGACGGCCAGTCTTAAGCTCGGGCCCCAAATAATGATTTTATTTTGACTGATAGT
GACCTGTTCGTTGCAACAAATTGATGAGCAATGCTTTTTTATAATGCCAACTTTGTACAAAAAAGTTGGC
ACCATGACTGAATATAAACTTGTGGTAGTTGGAGCTGGTGGCGTAGGCAAGAGTGCCTTGACGATACAGC
TAATTCAGAATCATTTTGTGGACGAATATGATCCAACAATAGAGGATTCCTACAGGAAGCAAGTAGTAAT
TGATGGAGAAACCTGTCTCTTGGATATTCTCGACACAGCAGGTCAAAAGGAGTACAGTGCAATGAGGGAC
CAGTACATGAGGACTGGGGAGGGCTTTCTTTGTGTATTTGCCATAAATAATACTAAATCATTTGAAGATA
TTCACCATTATAGAGAACAAATTAAAAGAGTTAAGGACTCTGAAGATGTACCTATGGTCCTAGTAGGAAA
TAAATGTGATTTGCCTTCTAGAACAGTAGACACAAAACAGGCTCAGGACTTAGCAAGAAGTTATGGAATT
CCTTTTATTGAAACATCAGCAAAGACAAGACAGGGTGTTGATGATGCCTTCTATACATTAGTTCGAGAAA
TTCGAAAACATAAAGAAAAGATGAGCAAAGATGGTAAAAAGAAGAAAAAGAAGTCAAAGACAAAGTGTGT
AATTATGTGATTGCCAACTTTCTTGTACAAAGTTGGCATTATAAGAAAGCATTGCTTATCAATTTGTTGC
AACGAACAGGTCACTATCAGTCAAAATAAAATCATTATTTGCCATCCAGCTGATATCCCCTATAGTGAGT
CGTATTACATGGTCATAGCTGTTTCCTGGCAGCTCTGGCCCGTGTCTCAAAATCTCTGATGTTACATTGC
ACAAGATAAAAATATATCATCATGCCTCCTCTAGACCAGCCAGGACAGAAATGCCTCGACTTCGCTGCTA
CCCAAGGTTGCCGGGTGACGCACACCGTGGAAACGGATGAAGGCACGAACCCAGTGGACATAAGCCTGTT
CGGTTCGTAAGCTGTAATGCAAGTAGCGTATGCGCTCACGCAACTGGTCCAGAACCTTGACCGAACGCAG
CGGTGGTAACGGCGCAGTGGCGGTTTTCATGGCTTGTTATGACTGTTTTTTTGGGGTACAGTCTATGCCT
CGGGCATCCAAGCAGCAAGCGCGTTACGCCGTGGGTCGATGTTTGATGTTATGGAGCAGCAACGATGTTA
CGCAGCAGGGCAGTCGCCCTAAAACAAAGTTAAACATTATGAGGGAAGCGGTGATCGCCGAAGTATCGAC
TCAACTATCAGAGGTAGTTGGCGTCATCGAGCGCCATCTCGAACCGACGTTGCTGGCCGTACATTTGTAC
GGCTCCGCAGTGGATGGCGGCCTGAAGCCACACAGTGATATTGATTTGCTGGTTACGGTGACCGTAAGGC
TTGATGAAACAACGCGGCGAGCTTTGATCAACGACCTTTTGGAAACTTCGGCTTCCCCTGGAGAGAGCGA
GATTCTCCGCGCTGTAGAAGTCACCATTGTTGTGCACGACGACATCATTCCGTGGCGTTATCCAGCTAAG
CGCGAACTGCAATTTGGAGAATGGCAGCGCAATGACATTCTTGCAGGTATCTTCGAGCCAGCCACGATCG
ACATTGATCTGGCTATCTTGCTGACAAAAGCAAGAGAACATAGCGTTGCCTTGGTAGGTCCAGCGGCGGA
GGAACTCTTTGATCCGGTTCCTGAACAGGATCTATTTGAGGCGCTAAATGAAACCTTAACGCTATGGAAC
TCGCCGCCCGACTGGGCTGGCGATGAGCGAAATGTAGTGCTTACGTTGTCCCGCATTTGGTACAGCGCAG
TAACCGGCAAAATCGCGCCGAAGGATGTCGCTGCCGACTGGGCAATGGAGCGCCTGCCGGCCCAGTATCA
GCCCGTCATACTTGAAGCTAGACAGGCTTATCTTGGACAAGAAGAAGATCGCTTGGCCTCGCGCGCAGAT
CAGTTGGAAGAATTTGTCCACTACGTGAAAGGCGAGATCACCAAGGTAGTCGGCAAATAACCCTCGAGCC
ACCCATGACCAAAATCCCTTAACGTGAGTTACGCGTCGTTCCACTGAGCGTCAGACCCCGTAGAAAAGAT
