>Addgene plasmid #81656 | pDONR223_KRAS_p.E62K | depositor partial sequence | sequence record 154975 | Insert sequence
ATGACTGAATATAAACTTGTGGTAGTTGGAGCTGGTGGCGTAGGCAAGAGTGCCTTGACGATACAGCTAA
TTCAGAATCATTTTGTGGACGAATATGATCCAACAATAGAGGATTCCTACAGGAAGCAAGTAGTAATTGA
TGGAGAAACCTGTCTCTTGGATATTCTCGACACAGCAGGTCAAAAGGAGTACAGTGCAATGAGGGACCAG
TACATGAGGACTGGGGAGGGCTTTCTTTGTGTATTTGCCATAAATAATACTAAATCATTTGAAGATATTC
ACCATTATAGAGAACAAATTAAAAGAGTTAAGGACTCTGAAGATGTACCTATGGTCCTAGTAGGAAATAA
ATGTGATTTGCCTTCTAGAACAGTAGACACAAAACAGGCTCAGGACTTAGCAAGAAGTTATGGAATTCCT
TTTATTGAAACATCAGCAAAGACAAGACAGGGTGTTGATGATGCCTTCTATACATTAGTTCGAGAAATTC
GAAAACATAAAGAAAAGATGAGCAAAGATGGTAAAAAGAAGAAAAAGAAGTCAAAGACAAAGTGTGTAAT
TATG
